>Addgene plasmid #168331 | pTL97 | addgene full sequence | sequence record 349008 | Addgene NGS Result
CGGTGCGGGCCTCTTCGCTATTACGCCAGATCCTTTTGTTGTTTCCGGGTGTACAATATGGACTTCCTCT
TTTCTGGCAACCAAACCCATACATCGGGATTCCTATAATACCTTCGTTGGTCTCCCTAACATGTAGGTGG
CGGAGGGGAGATATACAATAGAACAGATACCAGACAAGACATAATGGGCTAAACAAGACTACACCAATTA
CACTGCCTCATTGATGGTGGTACATAACGAACTAATACTGTAGCCCTAGACTTGATAGCCATCATCATAT
CGAAGTTTCACTACCCTTTTTCCATTTGCCATCTATTGAAGTAATAATAGGCGCATGCAACTTCTTTTCT
TTTTTTTTCTTTTCTCTCTCCCCCGTTGTTGTCTCACCATATCCGCAATGACAAAAAAATGATGGAAGAC
ACTAAAGGAAAAAATTAACGACAAAGACAGCACCAACAGATGTCGTTGTTCCAGAGCTGATGAGGGGTAT
CTCGAAGCACACGAAACTTTTTCCTTCCTTCATTCACGCACACTACTCTCTAATGAGCAACGGTATACGG
CCTTCCTTCCAGTTACTTGAATTTGAAATAAAAAAAAGTTTGCTGTCTTGCTATCAAGTATAAATAGACC
TGCAATTATTAATCTTTTGTTTCCTCGTCATTGTTCTCGTTCCCTTTCTTCCTTGTTTCTTTTTCTGCAC
AATATTTCAAGCTATACCAAGCATACAATCAACTCCAAGCTTGAAGCAAGCCTCCTGAAAGATGAAGCTA
CTGTCTTCTATCGAACAAGCATGCGATATTTGCCGACTTAAAAAGCTCAAGTGCTCCAAAGAAAAACCGA
AGTGCGCCAAGTGTCTGAAGAACAACTGGGAGTGTCGCTACTCTCCCAAAACCAAAAGGTCTCCGCTGAC
TAGGGCACATCTGACAGAAGTGGAATCAAGGCTAGAAAGACTGGAACAGCTATTTCTACTGATTTTTCCT
CGAGAAGACCTTGACATGATTTTGAAAATGGATTCTTTACAGGATATAAAAGCATTGTTAACAGGATTAT
TTGTACAAGATAATGTGAATAAAGATGCCGTCACAGATAGATTGGCTTCAGTGGAGACTGATATGCCTCT
AACATTGAGACAGCATAGAATAAGTGCGACATCATCATCGGAAGAGAGTAGTAACAAAGGTCAAAGACAG
TTGACTGTATCGCCGGAATTTGTAATACGACTCACTATAGGGCGAGCCGCCATCATGGAGGAGCAGAAGC
TGATCTCAGAGGAGGACCTGCATATGGCCATGGAGGCCGAATTCCAGCAGAAGGTGGTGCTGAAAGTGAG
CAGCATGAGCGATGATCGCGTGAAACAGAAAGCCATGGAAACCGTGGCCGACATCTATGGCATCGATAGC
ATTGGCGCCGATGTGAAAGAGCAGAAAGTGACCGTGATTGGCGACATGGACCCTGTGGAGATTGCCAAGA
AACTGAAAAAATTTGGCAAAATTGATATTGTGAGCGTGGGCCCGGCCAAAGAAGAGAAAAAAGATGATAA
AAAATAAGGATCCGTCGACCTGCAGCGGCCGCATAACTAGCATAACCCCTTGGGGCCTCTAAACGGGTCT
TGAGGGGTTTTTTGCGCGCTTGCAGCCAAGCTAATTCCGGGCGAATTTCTTATGATTTATGATTTTTATT
ATTAAATAAGTTATAAAAAAAATAAGTGTATACAAATTTTAAAGTGACTCTTAGGTTTTAAAACGAAAAT
TCTTATTCTTGAGTAACTCTTTCCTGTAGGTCAGGTTGCTTTCTCAGGTATAGCATGAGGTCGCTCTTAT
TGACCACACCTCTACCGGCATGCAAGCTTGGCGTAATCATGGTCATAGCTGTTTCCTGTGTGAAATTGTT
ATCCGCTCACAATTCCACACAACATACGAGCCGGAAGCATAAAGTGTAAAGCCTGGGGTGCCTAATGAGT
GAGCTAACTCACATTAATTGCGTTGCGCTCACTGCCCGCTTTCCAGTCGGGAAACCTGTCGTGCCAGCTG
CATTAATGAATCGGCCAACGCGCGGGGAGAGGCGGTTTGCGTATTGGGCGCTCTTCCGCTTCCTCGCTCA
CTGACTCGCTGCGCTCGGTCGTTCGGCTGCGGCGAGCGGTATCAGCTCACTCAAAGGCGGTAATACGGTT
ATCCACAGAATCAGGGGATAACGCAGGAAAGAACATGTGAGCAAAAGGCCAGCAAAAGGCCAGGAACCGT
AAAAAGGCCGCGTTGCTGGCGTTTTTCCATAGGCTCCGCCCCCCTGACGAGCATCACAAAAATCGACGCT
CAAGTCAGAGGTGGCGAAACCCGACAGGACTATAAAGATACCAGGCGTTTCCCCCTGGAAGCTCCCTCGT
GCGCTCTCCTGTTCCGACCCTGCCGCTTACCGGATACCTGTCCGCCTTTCTCCCTTCGGGAAGCGTGGCG
CTTTCTCATAGCTCACGCTGTAGGTATCTCAGTTCGGTGTAGGTCGTTCGCTCCAAGCTGGGCTGTGTGC
ACGAACCCCCCGTTCAGCCCGACCGCTGCGCCTTATCCGGTAACTATCGTCTTGAGTCCAACCCGGTAAG
ACACGACTTATCGCCACTGGCAGCAGCCACTGGTAACAGGATTAGCAGAGCGAGGTATGTAGGCGGTGCT
ACAGAGTTCTTGAAGTGGTGGCCTAACTACGGCTACACTAGAAGAACAGTATTTGGTATCTGCGCTCTGC
TGAAGCCAGTTACCTTCGGAAAAAGAGTTGGTAGCTCTTGATCCGGCAAACAAACCACCGCTGGTAGCGG
TGGTTTTTTTGTTTGCAAGCAGCAGATTACGCGCAGAAAAAAAGGATCTCAAGAAGATCCTTTGATCTTT
TCTACGGGGTCTGACGCTCAGTGGAACGAAAACTCACGTTAAGGGATTTTGGTCATGAGATTATCAAAAA
GGATCTTCACCTAGATCCTTTTAAATTAAAAATGAAGTTTTAAATCAATCTAAAGTATATATGAGTAACC
TGAGGCTATGGCAGGGCCTGCCGCCCCGACGTTGGCTGCGAGCCCTGGGCCTTCACCCGAACTTGGGGGG
TGGGGTGGGGAAAAGGAAGAAACGCGGGCGTATTGGCCCCAATGGGGTCTCGGTGGGGTATCGACAGAGT
GCCAGCCCTGGGACCGAACCCCGCGTTTATGAACAAACGACCCAACACCGTGCGTTTTATTCTGTCTTTT
TATTGCCGTCATAGCGCGGGTTCCTTCCGGTATTGTCTCCTTCCGTGTTTCAGTTAGCCTCCCCCTAGGG
TGGGCGAAGAACTCCAGCATGAGATCCCCGCGCTGGAGGATCATCCAGCCGGCGTCCCGGAAAACGATTC
CGAAGCCCAACCTTTCATAGAAGGCGGCGGTGGAATCGAAATCTCGTGATGGCAGGTTGGGCGTCGCTTG
GTCGGTCATTTCGAACCCCAGAGTCCCGCTCAGAAGAACTCGTCAAGAAGGCGATAGAAGGCGATGCGCT
GCGAATCGGGAGCGGCGATACCGTAAAGCACGAGGAAGCGGTCAGCCCATTCGCCGCCAAGCTCTTCAGC
AATATCACGGGTAGCCAACGCTATGTCCTGATAGCGGTCCGCCACACCCAGCCGGCCACAGTCGATGAAT
CCAGAAAAGCGGCCATTTTCCACCATGATATTCGGCAAGCAGGCATCGCCATGAGTCACGACGAGATCCT
CGCCGTCGGGCATGCTCGCCTTGAGCCTGGCGAACAGTTCGGCTGGCGCGAGCCCCTGATGCTCTTCGTC
CAGATCATCCTGATCGACAAGACCGGCTTCCATCCGAGTACGTGCTCGCTCGATGCGATGTTTCGCTTGG
TGGTCGAATGGGCAGGTAGCCGGATCAAGCGTATGCAGCCGCCGCATTGCATCAGCCATGATGGATACTT
TCTCGGCAGGAGCAAGGTGAGATGACAGGAGATCCTGCCCCGGCACTTCGCCCAATAGCAGCCAGTCCCT
TCCCGCTTCAGTGACAACGTCGAGCACAGCTGCGCAAGGAACGCCCGTCGTGGCCAGCCACGATAGCCGC
GCTGCCTCGTCTTGCAGTTCATTCAGGGCACCGGACAGGTCGGTCTTGACAAAAAGAACCGGGCGCCCCT
GCGCTGACAGCCGGAACACGGCGGCATCAGAGCAGCCGATTGTCTGTTGTGCCCAGTCATAGCCGAATAG
CCTCTCCACCCAAGCGGCCGGAGAACCTGCGTGCAATCCATCTTGTTCAATCATACTCTTCCTTTTTCAA
TATTATTGAAGCATTTATCAGGGTTATTGTCTCATGAGCGGATACATATTTGAATGTATTTAGAAAAATA
AACAAATAGGGGTTCCGCGCACATTTCCCCGAAAAGTGCCACCTGAACGAAGCATCTGTGCTTCATTTTG
TAGAACAAAAATGCAACGCGAGAGCGCTAATTTTTCAAACAAAGAATCTGAGCTGCATTTTTACAGAACA
GAAATGCAACGCGAAAGCGCTATTTTACCAACGAAGAATCTGTGCTTCATTTTTGTAAAACAAAAATGCA
ACGCGAGAGCGCTAATTTTTCAAACAAAGAATCTGAGCTGCATTTTTACAGAACAGAAATGCAACGCGAG
AGCGCTATTTTACCAACAAAGAATCTATACTTCTTTTTTGTTCTACAAAAATGCATCCCGAGAGCGCTAT
TTTTCTAACAAAGCATCTTAGATTACTTTTTTTCTCCTTTGTGCGCTCTATAATGCAGTCTCTTGATAAC
TTTTTGCACTGTAGGTCCGTTAAGGTTAGAAGAAGGCTACTTTGGTGTCTATTTTCTCTTCCATAAAAAA
AGCCTGACTCCACTTCCCGCGTTTACTGATTACTAGCGAAGCTGCGGGTGCATTTTTTCAAGATAAAGGC
ATCCCCGATTATATTCTATACCGATGTGGATTGCGCATACTTTGTGAACAGAAAGTGATAGCGTTGATGA
TTCTTCATTGGTCAGAAAATTATGAACGGTTTCTTCTATTTTGTCTCTATATACTACGTATAGGAAATGT
TTACATTTTCGTATTGTTTTCGATTCACTCTATGAATAGTTCTTACTACAATTTTTTTGTCTAAAGAGTA
ATACTAGAGATAAACATAAAAAATGTAGAGGTCGAGTTTAGATGCAAGTTCAAGGAGCGAAAGGTGGATG
GGTAGGTTATATAGGGATATAGCACAGAGATATATAGCAAAGAGATACTTTTGAGCAATGTTTGTGGAAG
CGGTATTCGCAATATTTTAGTAGCTCGTTACAGTCCGGTGCGTTTTTGGTTTTTTGAAAGTGCGTCTTCA
GAGCGCTTTTGGTTTTCAAAAGCGCTCTGAAGTTCCTATACTTTCTAGAGAATAGGAACTTCGGAATAGG
AACTTCAAAGCGTTTCCGAAAACGAGCGCTTCCGAAAATGCAACGCGAGCTGCGCACATACAGCTCACTG
TTCACGTCGCACCTATATCTGCGTGTTGCCTGTATATATATATACATGAGAAGAACGGCATAGTGCGTGT
TTATGCTTAAATGCGTACTTATATGCGTCTATTTATGTAGGATGAAAGGTAGTCTAGTACCTCCTGTGAT
ATTATCCCATTCCATGCGGGGTATCGTATGCTTCCTTCAGCACTACCCTTTAGCTGTTCTATATGCTGCC
ACTCCTCAATTGGATTAGTCTCATCCTTCAATGCTATCATTTCCTTTGATATTGGATCATACTAAGAAAC
CATTATTATCATGACATTAACCTATAAAAATAGGCGTATCACGAGGCCCTTTCGTCTCGCGCGTTTCGGT
GATGACGGTGAAAACCTCTGACACATGCAGCTCCCGGAGACGGTCACAGCTTGTCTGTAAGCGGATGCCG
GGAGCAGACAAGCCCGTCAGGGCGCGTCAGCGGGTGTTGGCGGGTGTCGGGGCTGGCTTAACTATGCGGC
ATCAGAGCAGATTGTACTGAGAGTGCACCATAGATCAACGACATTACTATATATATAATATAGGAAGCAT
TTAATAGAACAGCATCGTAATATATGTGTACTTTGCAGTTATGACGCCAGATGGCAGTAGTGGAAGATAT
TCTTTATTGAAAAATAGCTTGTCACCTTACGTACAATCTTGATCCGGAGCTTTTCTTTTTTTGCCGATTA
AGAATTAATTCGGTCGAAAAAAGAAAAGGAGAGGGCCAAGAGGGAGGGCATTGGTGACTATTGAGCACGT
GAGTATACGTGATTAAGCACACAAAGGCAGCTTGGAGTATGTCTGTTATTAATTTCACAGGTAGTTCTGG
TCCATTGGTGAAAGTTTGCGGCTTGCAGAGCACAGAGGCCGCAGAATGTGCTCTAGATTCCGATGCTGAC
TTGCTGGGTATTATATGTGTGCCCAATAGAAAGAGAACAATTGACCCGGTTATTGCAAGGAAAATTTCAA
GTCTTGTAAAAGCATATAAAAATAGTTCAGGCACTCCGAAATACTTGGTTGGCGTGTTTCGTAATCAACC
TAAGGAGGATGTTTTGGCTCTGGTCAATGATTACGGCATTGATATCGTCCAACTGCATGGAGATGAGTCG
TGGCAAGAATACCAAGAGTTCCTCGGTTTGCCAGTTATTAAAAGACTCGTATTTCCAAAAGACTGCAACA
TACTACTCAGTGCAGCTTCACAGAAACCTCATTCGTTTATTCCCTTGTTTGATTCAGAAGCAGGTGGGAC
AGGTGAACTTTTGGATTGGAACTCGATTTCTGACTGGGTTGGAAGGCAAGAGAGCCCCGAAAGCTTACAT
TTTATGTTAGCTGGTGGACTGACGCCAGAAAATGTTGGTGATGCGCTTAGATTAAATGGCGTTATTGGTG
TTGATGTAAGCGGAGGTGTGGAGACAAATGGTGTAAAAGACTCTAACAAAATAGCAAATTTCGTCAAAAA
TGCTAAGAAATAGGTTATTACTGAGTAGTATTTATTTAAGTATTGTTTGTGCACTTGCCGATCTATGCGG
TGTGAAATACCGCACAGATGCGTAAGGAGAAAATACCGCATCAGGAAATTGTAAGCGTTAATATTTTGTT
AAAATTCGCGTTAAATTTTTGTTAAATCAGCTCATTTTTTAACCAATAGGCCGAAATCGGCAAAATCCCT
TATAAATCAAAAGAATAGACCGAGATAGGGT
[37 nt withheld, positions 7172-7208]
AAAGAACGTGGACTCCAACGTCAAAGG
[49 nt withheld, positions 7236-7284]
T
[91 nt withheld, positions 7286-7376]
G
[124 nt withheld, positions 7378-7501]
CCATTCGCCATTCAGGCTGCGCAACTGTTGGGAAGGGCGAT
Features (pLannotate 1.2.2; 24 found; start..end, strand, type, name):
     30..734     +  promoter       ADH1 promoter: S. cerevisiae ADH1; promoter for alcohol dehydrogenase 1
    762..1202    +  CDS            GAL4 DNA binding domain: DNA binding domain of the GAL4 transcriptional activator; Saccharomyces cerevisiae GAL4 (truncated)
   1213..1231    +  promoter       T7 promoter: promoter for bacteriophage T7 RNA polymerase
   1308..1541    +  CDS            HIPP39 (fragment): HIP39_ARATH - Experimental evidence at transcript level: Swiss-Prot protein existence level 2. Probable heavy-metal-binding protein. From Arabidopsis thaliana (Mouse-ear cress).
   1577..1624    +  terminator     T7 terminator: transcription terminator for bacteriophage T7 RNA polymerase
   1651..1838    +  terminator     ADH1 terminator: S. cerevisiae ADH1; transcription terminator for the S. cerevisiae alcohol dehydrogenase 1 (ADH1) gene
   1886..1902    -  protein_bind   lac operator: The lac repressor binds to the lac operator to inhibit transcription in E. coli. This inhibition can be relieved by adding lactose or isopropyl-β-D-thiogalactopyranoside (IPTG). lac repressor encoded by lacI
   1910..1940    -  promoter       lac promoter: promoter for the E. coli lac operon
   1955..1976    -  protein_bind   CAP binding site: CAP binding activates transcription in the presence of cAMP. E. coli catabolite activator protein
   1989..2081    -  CDS            lacI (fragment): lac repressor; lacI; The lac repressor binds to the lac operator to inhibit transcription in E. coli. This inhibition can be relieved by adding lactose or isopropyl-β-D-thiogalactopyranoside (IPTG).
   2264..2852    -  rep_origin     ori: high-copy-number ColE1/pMB1/pBR322/pUC origin of replication
   3074..3090    +  polyA_signal   bGH poly(A) signal (fragment): bovine growth hormone polyadenylation signal
   3181..3228    -  polyA_signal   HSV TK poly(A) signal: herpes simplex virus thymidine kinase polyadenylation signal (Cole and Stacy, 1985)
   3287..3439    -  CDS            ble (fragment): BLE_KLEPN - Experimental evidence at protein level: Swiss-Prot protein existence level 1. Binding protein with a strong affinity to the bleomycin family of antibiotics. Binds to CL990; an antimitotic-antibiotic compound. From Klebsiella pneumoniae.
   3460..4254    -  CDS            NeoR/KanR: aminoglycoside phosphotransferase from Tn5; aph(3')-II (or nptII); confers resistance to neomycin, kanamycin, and G418 (Geneticin®)
   4255..4359    -  promoter       AmpR promoter: bla
   4386..5728    -  rep_origin     2μ ori: yeast 2μ plasmid origin of replication
   5796..5831    +  CDS            rop (fragment): Rop protein, which maintains plasmids at low copy number; rop
   5933..5982    +  misc_feature   bom (fragment): basis of mobility region from pBR322
   6121..6268    +  promoter       TRP1 promoter: S. cerevisiae TRP1
   6269..6943    +  CDS            TRP1: phosphoribosylanthranilate isomerase, required for tryptophan biosynthesis; S. cerevisiae TRP1; yeast auxotrophic marker
   6994..7045    +  misc_feature   bom (fragment): basis of mobility region from pBR322
   7073..7501    -  rep_origin     f1 ori (sequence partly withheld): f1 bacteriophage origin of replication; arrow indicates direction of (+) strand synthesis
   7505..29      -  CDS            lacZα (fragment) (across the origin): LacZα fragment of β-galactosidase; lacZ fragment
