[The description below was written by a language model from this plasmid's Addgene catalogue record and pLannotate feature annotations shown in this document.]
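Description:
pTL97 is a yeast two-hybrid bait plasmid built on the pGBKT7 backbone and carrying a Setaria italica (foxtail millet) insert recorded as Si514802907. It is an E. coli/S. cerevisiae shuttle vector. A high-copy ColE1/pUC-type origin and a Tn5 NeoR/KanR gene driven by the AmpR promoter provide propagation and kanamycin selection in bacteria. The 2μ origin and a TRP1 cassette with its own promoter allow episomal maintenance and tryptophan-prototrophy selection in trp1 yeast strains. An f1 origin is also present, along with short annotated fragments of lacZα, lacI, rop, bom and ble that are remnants of the backbone.

The expression cassette uses the constitutive yeast ADH1 promoter to drive the GAL4 DNA-binding domain, followed by the insert and then by T7 and ADH1 terminators. A T7 promoter lies between the GAL4 domain and the insert, which in this backbone permits in vitro transcription and translation of the insert alone. The feature table covers the full 7,542 nt sequence and annotates the insert region as a short fragment resembling Arabidopsis HIPP39, a probable heavy-metal-binding protein. This suggests that the Setaria sequence encodes a heavy-metal-associated domain, although the catalogue does not describe it further and the cloning method is unrecorded.

In a two-hybrid assay, the GAL4 DNA-binding-domain fusion would be co-expressed with an activation-domain prey, so that an interaction reconstitutes GAL4 activity and switches on reporter genes. The associated publication concerns a conserved blast fungus effector and the range of host targets it binds, so this construct was probably used to test effector binding to a host protein.
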