Addgene plasmid #168331: pTL97
Purpose: pGBKT7 yeast two-hybrid plasmid
Depositing lab: Sophien Kamoun. Depositing organization: Sainsbury Laboratory, Norwich. Publication: A single amino acid polymorphism in a conserved effector of the multihost blast fungus pathogen expands host-target binding spectrum. Bentham AR, Petit-Houdenot Y, Win J, Chuma I, Terauchi R, Banfield MJ, Kamoun S, Langner T. PLoS Pathog. 2021 Nov 10;17(11):e1009957. doi: 10.1371/journal.ppat.1009957. eCollection 2021 Nov. PubMed 34758051.
Backbone
  Vector backbone: pGBKT7
  Vector type: Yeast Expression
Growth in bacteria
  Bacterial resistance: Kanamycin, 50 μg/mL
  Growth temperature: 37°C
  Growth strain: DH5alpha
  Copy number: High Copy
Gene/Insert
  Gene/Insert name: Si514802907
  Species: Setaria italica
  Cloning method: Unknown
Terms and licenses: Academic/Nonprofit Terms; Industry Terms: Not Available to Industry
How to cite: pTL97 was a gift from Sophien Kamoun (Addgene plasmid # 168331 ; http://n2t.net/addgene:168331 ; RRID:Addgene_168331)
