>Addgene plasmid #168331 | pTL97 | depositor partial sequence | sequence record 326431 | insert
GAATTCCAGCAGAAGGTGGTGCTGAAAGTGAGCAGCATGAGCGATGATCGCGTGAAACAGAAAGCCATGG
AAACCGTGGCCGACATCTATGGCATCGATAGCATTGGCGCCGATGTGAAAGAGCAGAAAGTGACCGTGAT
TGGCGACATGGACCCTGTGGAGATTGCCAAGAAACTGAAAAAATTTGGCAAAATTGATATTGTGAGCGTG
GGCCCGGCCAAAGAAGAGAAAAAAGATGATAAAAAATAAGGATCC
